>Addgene plasmid #105263 | YIplac211-iGFP-YPT31 | addgene full sequence | sequence record 202382 | Addgene NGS Result
GCGCCCAATACGCAAACCGCCTCTCCCCGCGCGTTGGCCGATTCATTAATGCAGCTGGCACGACAGGTTT
CCCGACTGGAAAGCGGGCAGTGAGCGCAACGCAATTAATGTGAGTTAGCTCACTCATTAGGCACCCCAGG
CTTTACACTTTATGCTTCCGGCTCGTATGTTGTGTGGAATTGTGAGCGGATAACAATTTCACACAGGAAA
CAGCTATGACCATGATTACGCCAAGCTTGCATGCTTCAGATCTATCCCAGCGCAATCTAATTGCACTAAT
TAGGTAGTAGTCTTGCTGTAAGTATGTTGTATTGTTGTTCCTAGGCGTCAATTCTACTGTTGTTATGTTT
GGGCTCGTTTGTTGTTTGTTTACCATTTTCCAATGCGGAATATCACAGGCCGCTGCGGTGTGCGGGTGCT
AAATTAGAGAAAGAGGGAAACTCAAAACTTTTCAAGAAAGAAACGAATAACAATTTGACCTTTATTACAA
GGCACTTTGTTTAGGCCAGCAAAGGGATTCTGACGGCGTCTGGGGATTTCAACAATGAGCGATAGCACTG
AGAGCCTTTTCACTGGAGTTGTCCCAATTCTTGTTGAATTAGATGGTGATGTTAATGGGCACAAATTTTC
TGTCAGTGGAGAGGGTGAAGGTGATGCAACATACGGAAAACTTACCCTTAAATTTATTTGCACTACTGGA
AAACTACCTGTTCCTTGGCCAACACTTGTCACTACTTTCACTTATGGTGTTCAGTGCTTTTCAAGATACC
CGGATCATATGAAACGGCATGACTTTTTCAAGAGTGCCATGCCCGAAGGTTATGTACAGGAAAGAACTAT
ATTTTTCAAAGATGACGGGAACTACAAGACACGTGCTGAAGTCAAGTTTGAAGGTGATACCCTTGTTAAT
AGAATCGAGTTAAAAGGTATTGATTTTAAAGAAGATGGAAACATTCTTGGGCACAAATTGGAATACAACT
ATAACTCACACAATGTATACATCATGGCAGACAAACAAAAGAATGGAATCAAAGCTAACTTCAAAATTAG
ACACAACATTGAAGATGGAAGCGTTCAACTAGCAGACCATTATCAACAAAATACTCCAATTGGCGATGGC
CCTGTCCTTTTACCAGACAACCATTACCTGTCCACACAATCTGCCCTTTCGAAAGATCCCAACGAAAAGA
GAGACCACATGGTCCTTAAAGAGTTTGTAACAGCTGCTGGGATTACACATGGCAGCTCCGGCTCCAGCGG
GTCCGGAAGTGGTAGCTCAGGGTCTAGTGGAAGCGAGGACTACGGGTATGATTACGACCTACTATTTAAA
ATTGTACTGATCGGTGATTCCGGGGTAGGGAAATCCAATCTATTGTCAAGATTTACGAAGAACGAATTCA
ATATGGATTCAAAGTCTACAATTGGGGTTGAGTTTGCCACCAGAACTTTGGAAATTGATGGCAAGAGGAT
CAAGGCGCAGATTTGGGATACTGCGGGCCAGGAACGTTACAGAGCCATTACTTCTGCTTATTATAGAGGA
GCTGTAGGTGCCTTGATCGTTTACGATATCAGTAAATCAAGCTCATATGAAAATTGTAATCATTGGTTAT
CAGAATTAAGAGAAAATGCAGATGACAACGTCGCAGTGGGGCTTATCGGTAACAAGTCTGATTTGGCCCA
TTTACGTGCTGTACCTACGGAGGAGTCCAAGACTTTTGCACAGGAAAATCAGTTATTATTCACAGAAACA
AGTGCTTTGAACAGTGAAAACGTGGATAAGGCTTTTGAAGAGTTAATCAATACCATCTATCAAAAGGTCA
GCAAGCATCAAATGGACCTTGGTGACTCCAGTGCCAACGGGAATGCCAATGGTGCGTCCGCTCCTAATGG
ACCAACGATTAGTCTGACACCAACACCAAACGAAAACAAAAAGGCAAATGGAAATAACTGTTGTTAAGAG
ATATTTTGCAGCAGTTGCGCACTTGCATGTGAATGACTCTTCTCCCCTTTAATTCTGTGCTATATTTTTA
CAATTTTCTGCTGACATATAGTTTATATACATATAGAACGCATATAGGAAATTGAAGTAAACAGAATACA
CAAGTAGAGGCCGGTATGTACGAGCTCGAATTCACTGGCCGTCGTTTTACAACGTCGTGACTGGGAAAAC
CCTGGCGTTACCCAACTTAATCGCCTTGCAGCACATCCCCCTTTCGCCAGCTGGCGTAATAGCGAAGAGG
CCCGCACCGATCGCCCTTCCCAACAGTTGCGCAGCCTGAATGGCGAATGGCGCCTGATGCGGTATTTTCT
CCTTACGCATCTGTGCGGTATTTCACACCGCATATGGTGCACTCTCAGTACAATCTGCTCTGATGCCGCA
TAGTTAAGCCAGCCCCGACACCCGCCAACACCCGCTGACGCGCCCTGACGGGCTTGTCTGCTCCCGGCAT
CCGCTTACAGACAAGCTGTGACCGTCTCCGGGAGCTGCATGTGTCAGAGGTTTTCACCGTCATCACCGAA
ACGCGCGAGACGAAAGGGCGGGTAATAACTGATATAATTAAATTGAAGCTCTAATTTGTGAGTTTAGTAT
ACATGCATTTACTTATAATACAGTTTTTTAGTTTTGCTGGCCGCATCTTCTCAAATATGCTTCCCAGCCT
GCTTTTCTGTAACGTTCACCCTCTACCTTAGCATCCCTTCCCTTTGCAAATAGTCCTCTTCCAACAATAA
TAATGTCAGATCCTGTAGAGACCACATCATCCACGGTTCTATACTGTTGACCCAATGCGTCTCCCTTGTC
ATCTAAACCCACACCGGGTGTCATAATCAACCAATCGTAACCTTCATCTCTTCCACCCATGTCTCTTTGA
GCAATAAAGCCGATAACAAAATCTTTGTCGCTCTTCGCAATGTCAACAGTACCCTTAGTATATTCTCCAG
TAGATAGGGAGCCCTTGCATGACAATTCTGCTAACATCAAAAGGCCTCTAGGTTCCTTTGTTACTTCTTC
TGCCGCCTGCTTCAAACCGCTAACAATACCTGGGCCCACCACACCGTGTGCATTCGTAATGTCTGCCCAT
TCTGCTATTCTGTATACACCCGCAGAGTACTGCAATTTGACTGTATTACCAATGTCAGCAAATTTTCTGT
CTTCGAAGAGTAAAAAATTGTACTTGGCGGATAATGCCTTTAGCGGCTTAACTGTGCCCTCCATCGAAAA
ATCAGTCAAGATATCCACATGTGTTTTTAGTAAACAAATTTTGGGACCTAATGCTTCAACTAACTCCAGT
AATTCCTTGGTGGTACGAACATCCAATGAAGCACACAAGTTTGTTTGCTTTTCGTGCATGATATTAAATA
GCTTGGCAGCAACAGGACTAGGATGAGTAGCAGCACGTTCCTTATATGTAGCTTTCGACATGATTTATCT
TCGTTTCCTGCATGTTTTTGTTCTGTGCAGTTGGGTTAAGAATACTGGGCAATTTCATGTTTCTTCAACA
CTACATATGCGTATATATACCAATCTAAGTCTGTGCTCCTTCCTTCGTTCTTCCTTCTGTTCGGAGATTA
CCGAATCAAAAAAATTTCAAGGAAACCGAAATCAAAAAAAAGAATAAAAAAAAAATGATGAATTGAAAAG
CTGGCCTCGTGATACGCCTATTTTTATAGGTTAATGTCATGATAATAATGGTTTCTTAGACGTCAGGTGG
CACTTTTCGGGGAAATGTGCGCGGAACCCCTATTTGTTTATTTTTCTAAATACATTCAAATATGTATCCG
CTCATGAGACAATAACCCTGATAAATGCTTCAATAATATTGAAAAAGGAAGAGTATGAGTATTCAACATT
TCCGTGTCGCCCTTATTCCCTTTTTTGCGGCATTTTGCCTTCCTGTTTTTGCTCACCCAGAAACGCTGGT
GAAAGTAAAAGATGCTGAAGATCAGTTGGGTGCACGAGTGGGTTACATCGAACTGGATCTCAACAGCGGT
AAGATCCTTGAGAGTTTTCGCCCCGAAGAACGTTTTCCAATGATGAGCACTTTTAAAGTTCTGCTATGTG
GCGCGGTATTATCCCGTATTGACGCCGGGCAAGAGCAACTCGGTCGCCGCATACACTATTCTCAGAATGA
CTTGGTTGAGTACTCACCAGTCACAGAAAAGCATCTTACGGATGGCATGACAGTAAGAGAATTATGCAGT
GCTGCCATAACCATGAGTGATAACACTGCGGCCAACTTACTTCTGACAACGATCGGAGGACCGAAGGAGC
TAACCGCTTTTTTGCACAACATGGGGGATCATGTAACTCGCCTTGATCGTTGGGAACCGGAGCTGAATGA
AGCCATACCAAACGACGAGCGTGACACCACGATGCCTGTAGCAATGGCAACAACGTTGCGCAAACTATTA
ACTGGCGAACTACTTACTCTAGCTTCCCGGCAACAATTAATAGACTGGATGGAGGCGGATAAAGTTGCAG
GACCACTTCTGCGCTCGGCCCTTCCGGCTGGCTGGTTTATTGCTGATAAATCTGGAGCCGGTGAGCGTGG
GTCTCGCGGTATCATTGCAGCACTGGGGCCAGATGGTAAGCCCTCCCGTATCGTAGTTATCTACACGACG
GGGAGTCAGGCAACTATGGATGAACGAAATAGACAGATCGCTGAGATAGGTGCCTCACTGATTAAGCATT
GGTAACTGTCAGACCAAGTTTACTCATATATACTTTAGATTGATTTAAAACTTCATTTTTAATTTAAAAG
GATCTAGGTGAAGATCCTTTTTGATAATCTCATGACCAAAATCCCTTAACGTGAGTTTTCGTTCCACTGA
GCGTCAGACCCCGTAGAAAAGATCAAAGGATCTTCTTGAGATCCTTTTTTTCTGCGCGTAATCTGCTGCT
TGCAAACAAAAAAACCACCGCTACCAGCGGTGGTTTGTTTGCCGGATCAAGAGCTACCAACTCTTTTTCC
GAAGGTAACTGGCTTCAGCAGAGCGCAGATACCAAATACTGTTCTTCTAGTGTAGCCGTAGTTAGGCCAC
CACTTCAAGAACTCTGTAGCACCGCCTACATACCTCGCTCTGCTAATCCTGTTACCAGTGGCTGCTGCCA
GTGGCGATAAGTCGTGTCTTACCGGGTTGGACTCAAGACGATAGTTACCGGATAAGGCGCAGCGGTCGGG
CTGAACGGGGGGTTCGTGCACACAGCCCAGCTTGGAGCGAACGACCTACACCGAACTGAGATACCTACAG
CGTGAGCTATGAGAAAGCGCCACGCTTCCCGAAGGGAGAAAGGCGGACAGGTATCCGGTAAGCGGCAGGG
TCGGAACAGGAGAGCGCACGAGGGAGCTTCCAGGGGGAAACGCCTGGTATCTTTATAGTCCTGTCGGGTT
TCGCCACCTCTGACTTGAGCGTCGATTTTTGTGATGCTCGTCAGGGGGGCGGAGCCTATGGAAAAACGCC
AGCAACGCGGCCTTTTTACGGTTCCTGGCCTTTTGCTGGCCTTTTGCTCACATGTTCTTTCCTGCGTTAT
CCCCTGATTCTGTGGATAACCGTATTACCGCCTTTGAGTGAGCTGATACCGCTCGCCGCAGCCGAACGAC
CGAGCGCAGCGAGTCAGTGAGCGAGGAAGCGGAAGA
Features (pLannotate 1.2.2; 14 found; start..end, strand, type, name):
      1..93      +  CDS            lacI (fragment): lac repressor; lacI; The lac repressor binds to the lac operator to inhibit transcription in E. coli. This inhibition can be relieved by adding lactose or isopropyl-β-D-thiogalactopyranoside (IPTG).
    106..127     +  protein_bind   CAP binding site: CAP binding activates transcription in the presence of cAMP. E. coli catabolite activator protein
    142..172     +  promoter       lac promoter: promoter for the E. coli lac operon
    180..196     +  protein_bind   lac operator: The lac repressor binds to the lac operator to inhibit transcription in E. coli. This inhibition can be relieved by adding lactose or isopropyl-β-D-thiogalactopyranoside (IPTG). lac repressor encoded by lacI
    545..1243    +  CDS            sg12: sg12 is a basic (constitutively fluorescent) long stokes shift fluorescent protein published in 1997, derived from Aequorea victoria.
   1295..1954    +  CDS            YPT31: YPT31_YEAST - Also known as YPT8. Experimental evidence at protein level: Swiss-Prot protein existence level 1. Required for protein transport in the secretory pathway. Probably involved in regulation of secretory vesicle formation at the trans-Golgi compartment. Plays a role in autophagy. From Saccharomyces cerevisiae (strain ATCC 204508 / S288c) (Baker's yeast).
   2130..2287    +  CDS            lacZα (fragment): LacZα fragment of β-galactosidase; lacZ fragment
   2293..2392    -  misc_feature   bom (fragment): basis of mobility region from pBR322
   2494..2529    -  CDS            rop (fragment): Rop protein, which maintains plasmids at low copy number; rop
   2618..3421    -  CDS            URA3: orotidine-5'-phosphate decarboxylase, required for uracil biosynthesis; S. cerevisiae URA3; yeast auxotrophic marker, counterselectable with 5-fluoroorotic acid (5-FOA)
   3422..3637    -  promoter       URA3 promoter: S. cerevisiae URA3
   3730..3834    +  promoter       AmpR promoter: bla
   3835..4695    +  CDS            AmpR: β-lactamase; bla; confers resistance to ampicillin, carbenicillin, and related antibiotics
   4866..5454    +  rep_origin     ori: high-copy-number ColE1/pMB1/pBR322/pUC origin of replication
