[The description below was written by a language model from this plasmid's Addgene catalogue record and pLannotate feature annotations shown in this document.]
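Description:
YIplac211-iGFP-YPT31 is a yeast integrating plasmid built on the YIplac211 backbone and designed to replace the chromosomal YPT31 gene of Saccharomyces cerevisiae with a version encoding GFP-tagged Ypt31. It is propagated in E. coli through a high-copy ColE1/pUC-type origin and selected with ampicillin via the bla gene. No yeast replication origin or centromere is annotated, consistent with an integrative vector that can only be maintained in yeast by recombining into the genome. The yeast marker is URA3 under its own promoter, which allows selection on medium lacking uracil and counterselection with 5-fluoroorotic acid.

The insert, cloned between SphI and SacI in the lacZα polylinker region, carries an Aequorea victoria-derived GFP variant (the "iGFP" tag, matched by the annotation tool to a related fluorescent protein) placed upstream of the YPT31 coding sequence, giving an N-terminal fusion. Ypt31 is a Rab-family GTPase involved in secretory traffic at the trans-Golgi. No yeast promoter is annotated; several hundred unannotated bases precede the GFP sequence and may be YPT31 flanking sequence that provides homology and native regulation, but the record does not state this.

In the pop-in/pop-out strategy named in the record, the plasmid integrates at the YPT31 locus by homologous recombination under URA3 selection. A second recombination event then excises the vector and is selected on 5-FOA, which can leave only the tagged allele at the endogenous locus without a marker. The associated study concerns the yeast endomembrane system, where such a strain would allow fluorescence imaging of Ypt31. The sequenced record is a few bases shorter than the catalogue size.
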