Addgene plasmid #105263: YIplac211-iGFP-YPT31
Purpose: Plasmid for pop-in/pop-out replacement of Ypt31 with iGFP-Ypt31.
Depositing lab: Benjamin Glick. Depositing organization: University of Chicago. Publication: Budding Yeast Has a Minimal Endomembrane System. Day KJ, Casler JC, Glick BS. Dev Cell. 2018 Jan 8;44(1):56-72.e4. doi: 10.1016/j.devcel.2017.12.014. Epub 2018 Jan 8. PubMed 29316441.
Backbone
  Vector backbone: YIplac211
  Backbone size w/o insert (bp): 3797
  Total vector size (bp): 5641
  Vector type: Yeast Expression
  Selectable markers: URA3
Growth in bacteria
  Bacterial resistance: Ampicillin, 100 μg/mL
  Growth temperature: 37°C
  Growth strain: DH5alpha
  Copy number: Unknown
Gene/Insert
  Gene/Insert name: Ypt31
  Entrez Gene: YPT31 (a.k.a. YER031C, YPT8)
  Tag / fusion protein: iGFP (N terminal on insert)
  Cloning method: Restriction Enzyme; 5′ cloning site SphI (not destroyed); 3′ cloning site SacI (not destroyed)
  Sequencing primers: 5′ M13 REVERSE; 3′ M13 FORWARD
Terms and licenses: Academic/Nonprofit Terms; Industry Terms: Not Available to Industry
How to cite: YIplac211-iGFP-YPT31 was a gift from Benjamin Glick (Addgene plasmid # 105263 ; http://n2t.net/addgene:105263 ; RRID:Addgene_105263)
